>Addgene plasmid #205521 | pFH2.2_mCherry-MS2x12 | addgene full sequence | sequence record 408868 | Addgene NGS Result
GACGGATCGGGAGATCTCCCGATCCCCTATGGTGCACTCTCAGTACAATCTGCTCTGATGCCGCATAGTT
AAGCCAGTATCTGCTCCCTGCTTGTGTGTTGGAGGTCGCTGAGTAGTGCGCGAGCAAAATTTAAGCTACA
ACAAGGCAAGGCTTGACCGACAATTGCATGAAGAATCTGCTTAGGGTTAGGCGTTTTGCGCTGCTTCGCG
ATGTACGGGCCAGATATACGCGTTGACATTGATTATTGACTAGTTATTAATAGTAATCAATTACGGGGTC
ATTAGTTCATAGCCCATATATGGAGTTCCGCGTTACATAACTTACGGTAAATGGCCCGCCTGGCTGACCG
CCCAACGACCCCCGCCCATTGACGTCAATAATGACGTATGTTCCCATAGTAACGCCAATAGGGACTTTCC
ATTGACGTCAATGGGTGGAGTATTTACGGTAAACTGCCCACTTGGCAGTACATCAAGTGTATCATATGCC
AAGTACGCCCCCTATTGACGTCAATGACGGTAAATGGCCCGCCTGGCATTATGCCCAGTACATGACCTTA
TGGGACTTTCCTACTTGGCAGTACATCTACGTATTAGTCATCGCTATTACCATGGTGATGCGGTTTTGGC
AGTACATCAATGGGCGTGGATAGCGGTTTGACTCACGGGGATTTCCAAGTCTCCACCCCATTGACGTCAA
TGGGAGTTTGTTTTGGCACCAAAATCAACGGGACTTTCCAAAATGTCGTAACAACTCCGCCCCATTGACG
CAAATGGGCGGTAGGCGTGTACGGTGGGAGGTCTATATAAGCAGAGCTCTCTGGCTAACTAGAGAACCCA
CTGCTTACTGGCTTATCGAAATTAATACGACTCACTATAGGGAGACCCAAGCTGGCTAGCGTTTAAACTT
AAGCTTGGTACCGCCACCATGGTGAGCAAGGGCGAGGAGGATAACATGGCCATCATCAAGGAGTTCATGC
GCTTCAAGGTGCACATGGAGGGCTCCGTGAACGGCCACGAGTTCGAGATCGAGGGCGAGGGCGAGGGCCG
CCCCTACGAGGGCACCCAGACCGCCAAGCTGAAGGTGACCAAGGGTGGCCCCCTGCCCTTCGCCTGGGAC
ATCCTGTCCCCTCAGTTCATGTACGGCTCCAAGGCCTACGTGAAGCACCCCGCCGACATCCCCGACTACT
TGAAGCTGTCCTTCCCCGAGGGCTTCAAGTGGGAGCGCGTGATGAACTTCGAGGACGGCGGCGTGGTGAC
CGTGACCCAGGACTCCTCCCTGCAGGACGGCGAGTTCATCTACAAGGTGAAGCTGCGCGGCACCAACTTC
CCCTCCGACGGCCCCGTAATGCAGAAGAAGACCATGGGCTGGGAGGCCTCCTCCGAGCGGATGTACCCCG
AGGACGGCGCCCTGAAGGGCGAGATCAAGCAGAGGCTGAAGCTGAAGGACGGCGGCCACTACGACGCTGA
GGTCAAGACCACCTACAAGGCCAAGAAGCCCGTGCAGCTGCCCGGCGCCTACAACGTCAACATCAAGTTG
GACATCACCTCCCACAACGAGGACTACACCATCGTGGAACAGTACGAACGCGCCGAGGGCCGCCACTCCA
CCGGCGGCATGGACGAGCTGTACAAGTAGAAGCAGTGGTATCAACGCAGAGTTCGTCGGCAGCGTCGGCG
CGCCATTTAAATGCGGCCGCCCGAGCCCACGAGACACTCTGCGTTGATACCACTGCTTCAGAGTAGTTGA
ATGAGCCACGGATCCACGGGTGGAGGATCACCCCACCCGACACTTCACAATCAAGGGGTACAATACACAA
GGGTGGAGGAACACCCCACCCTCCAGACACATTACACAGAAATCCAATCAAACAGAAGCACCATCAGGGC
TTCTGCTACCAAATTTATCTCAAAAAACTACAACAAGGAATCACCATCAGGGATTCCCTGTGCAATATAC
GTCAAACGAGGGCCACGACGGGAGGACGATCACGCCTCCCGAATATCGGCATGTCTGGCTTTCGAATTCA
GTGCGTGGAGCATCAGCCCACGCAGCCAATCAGAGTCGAATACAAGTCGACTTTCGCGAAGAGCATCAGC
CTTCGCGCCATTCTTACACAAACCACACTCTCCCCTACAGGAACAGCATCAGCGTTCCTGCCCAGTACCC
AACTCAAGAAAATTTATGTCCCCATGCAGCATCAGCGCATGGGCCCCAAGAATACATCCCCAACAAAATC
ACATCCGAGCACCAACAGGGCTCGGAGTGTTGTTTCTTGTCCAACTGGACAAACCCTCCATGGACCATCA
GGCCATGGACTCTCACCAACAAGACAAAAACTACTCTTCTCGAAGCAGCATCAGCGCTTCGAATCTAGAG
GGCCCGTTTAAACCCGCTGATCAGCCTCGACTGTGCCTTCTAGTTGCCAGCCATCTGTTGTTTGCCCCTC
CCCCGTGCCTTCCTTGACCCTGGAAGGTGCCACTCCCACTGTCCTTTCCTAATAAAATGAGGAAATTGCA
TCGCATTGTCTGAGTAGGTGTCATTCTATTCTGGGGGGTGGGGTGGGGCAGGACAGCAAGGGGGAGGATT
GGGAAGACAATAGCAGGCATGCTGGGGATGCGGTGGGCTCTATGGCTTCTGAGGCGGAAAGAACCAGCTG
GGGCTCTAGGGGGTATCCCC
[124 nt withheld, positions 2681-2804]
C
[91 nt withheld, positions 2806-2896]
A
[49 nt withheld, positions 2898-2946]
CCTTTGACGTTGGAGTCCACGTTCTTT
[37 nt withheld, positions 2974-3010]
ACCCTATCTCGGTCTATTCTTTTGATTTATAAGGGATTTTGCCGATTTCGGCCTATTGGTTAAAAAATGA
GCTGATTTAACAAAAATTTAACGCGAATTAATTCTGTGGAATGTGTGTCAGTTAGGGTGTGGAAAGTCCC
CAGGCTCCCCAGCAGGCAGAAGTATGCAAAGCATGCATCTCAATTAGTCAGCAACCAGGTGTGGAAAGTC
CCCAGGCTCCCCAGCAGGCAGAAGTATGCAAAGCATGCATCTCAATTAGTCAGCAACCATAGTCCCGCCC
CTAACTCCGCCCATCCCGCCCCTAACTCCGCCCAGTTCCGCCCATTCTCCGCCCCATGGCTGACTAATTT
TTTTTATTTATGCAGAGGCCGAGGCCGCCTCTGCCTCTGAGCTATTCCAGAAGTAGTGAGGAGGCTTTTT
TGGAGGCCTAGGCTTTTGCAAAAAGCTCCCGGGAGCTTGTATATCCATTTTCGGATCTGATCAAGAGACA
GGATGAGGATCGTTTCGCATGATTGAACAAGATGGATTGCACGCAGGTTCTCCGGCCGCTTGGGTGGAGA
GGCTATTCGGCTATGACTGGGCACAACAGACAATCGGCTGCTCTGATGCCGCCGTGTTCCGGCTGTCAGC
GCAGGGGCGCCCGGTTCTTTTTGTCAAGACCGACCTGTCCGGTGCCCTGAATGAACTGCAGGACGAGGCA
GCGCGGCTATCGTGGCTGGCCACGACGGGCGTTCCTTGCGCAGCTGTGCTCGACGTTGTCACTGAAGCGG
GAAGGGACTGGCTGCTATTGGGCGAAGTGCCGGGGCAGGATCTCCTGTCATCTCACCTTGCTCCTGCCGA
GAAAGTATCCATCATGGCTGATGCAATGCGGCGGCTGCATACGCTTGATCCGGCTACCTGCCCATTCGAC
CACCAAGCGAAACATCGCATCGAGCGAGCACGTACTCGGATGGAAGCCGGTCTTGTCGATCAGGATGATC
TGGACGAAGAGCATCAGGGGCTCGCGCCAGCCGAACTGTTCGCCAGGCTCAAGGCGCGCATGCCCGACGG
CGAGGATCTCGTCGTGACCCATGGCGATGCCTGCTTGCCGAATATCATGGTGGAAAATGGCCGCTTTTCT
GGATTCATCGACTGTGGCCGGCTGGGTGTGGCGGACCGCTATCAGGACATAGCGTTGGCTACCCGTGATA
TTGCTGAAGAGCTTGGCGGCGAATGGGCTGACCGCTTCCTCGTGCTTTACGGTATCGCCGCTCCCGATTC
GCAGCGCATCGCCTTCTATCGCCTTCTTGACGAGTTCTTCTGAGCGGGACTCTGGGGTTCGAAATGACCG
ACCAAGCGACGCCCAACCTGCCATCACGAGATTTCGATTCCACCGCCGCCTTCTATGAAAGGTTGGGCTT
CGGAATCGTTTTCCGGGACGCCGGCTGGATGATCCTCCAGCGCGGGGATCTCATGCTGGAGTTCTTCGCC
CACCCCAACTTGTTTATTGCAGCTTATAATGGTTACAAATAAAGCAATAGCATCACAAATTTCACAAATA
AAGCATTTTTTTCACTGCATTCTAGTTGTGGTTTGTCCAAACTCATCAATGTATCTTATCATGTCTGTAT
ACCGTCGACCTCTAGCTAGAGCTTGGCGTAATCATGGTCATAGCTGTTTCCTGTGTGAAATTGTTATCCG
CTCACAATTCCACACAACATACGAGCCGGAAGCATAAAGTGTAAAGCCTGGGGTGCCTAATGAGTGAGCT
AACTCACATTAATTGCGTTGCGCTCACTGCCCGCTTTCCAGTCGGGAAACCTGTCGTGCCAGCTGCATTA
ATGAATCGGCCAACGCGCGGGGAGAGGCGGTTTGCGTATTGGGCGCTCTTCCGCTTCCTCGCTCACTGAC
TCGCTGCGCTCGGTCGTTCGGCTGCGGCGAGCGGTATCAGCTCACTCAAAGGCGGTAATACGGTTATCCA
CAGAATCAGGGGATAACGCAGGAAAGAACATGTGAGCAAAAGGCCAGCAAAAGGCCAGGAACCGTAAAAA
GGCCGCGTTGCTGGCGTTTTTCCATAGGCTCCGCCCCCCTGACGAGCATCACAAAAATCGACGCTCAAGT
CAGAGGTGGCGAAACCCGACAGGACTATAAAGATACCAGGCGTTTCCCCCTGGAAGCTCCCTCGTGCGCT
CTCCTGTTCCGACCCTGCCGCTTACCGGATACCTGTCCGCCTTTCTCCCTTCGGGAAGCGTGGCGCTTTC
TCATAGCTCACGCTGTAGGTATCTCAGTTCGGTGTAGGTCGTTCGCTCCAAGCTGGGCTGTGTGCACGAA
CCCCCCGTTCAGCCCGACCGCTGCGCCTTATCCGGTAACTATCGTCTTGAGTCCAACCCGGTAAGACACG
ACTTATCGCCACTGGCAGCAGCCACTGGTAACAGGATTAGCAGAGCGAGGTATGTAGGCGGTGCTACAGA
GTTCTTGAAGTGGTGGCCTAACTACGGCTACACTAGAAGAACAGTATTTGGTATCTGCGCTCTGCTGAAG
CCAGTTACCTTCGGAAAAAGAGTTGGTAGCTCTTGATCCGGCAAACAAACCACCGCTGGTAGCGGTGGTT
TTTTTGTTTGCAAGCAGCAGATTACGCGCAGAAAAAAAGGATCTCAAGAAGATCCTTTGATCTTTTCTAC
GGGGTCTGACGCTCAGTGGAACGAAAACTCACGTTAAGGGATTTTGGTCATGAGATTATCAAAAAGGATC
TTCACCTAGATCCTTTTAAATTAAAAATGAAGTTTTAAATCAATCTAAAGTATATATGAGTAAACTTGGT
CTGACAGTTACCAATGCTTAATCAGTGAGGCACCTATCTCAGCGATCTGTCTATTTCGTTCATCCATAGT
TGCCTGACTCCCCGTCGTGTAGATAACTACGATACGGGAGGGCTTACCATCTGGCCCCAGTGCTGCAATG
ATACCGCGAGACCCACGCTCACCGGCTCCAGATTTATCAGCAATAAACCAGCCAGCCGGAAGGGCCGAGC
GCAGAAGTGGTCCTGCAACTTTATCCGCCTCCATCCAGTCTATTAATTGTTGCCGGGAAGCTAGAGTAAG
TAGTTCGCCAGTTAATAGTTTGCGCAACGTTGTTGCCATTGCTACAGGCATCGTGGTGTCACGCTCGTCG
TTTGGTATGGCTTCATTCAGCTCCGGTTCCCAACGATCAAGGCGAGTTACATGATCCCCCATGTTGTGCA
AAAAAGCGGTTAGCTCCTTCGGTCCTCCGATCGTTGTCAGAAGTAAGTTGGCCGCAGTGTTATCACTCAT
GGTTATGGCAGCACTGCATAATTCTCTTACTGTCATGCCATCCGTAAGATGCTTTTCTGTGACTGGTGAG
TACTCAACCAAGTCATTCTGAGAATAGTGTATGCGGCGACCGAGTTGCTCTTGCCCGGCGTCAATACGGG
ATAATACCGCGCCACATAGCAGAACTTTAAAAGTGCTCATCATTGGAAAACGTTCTTCGGGGCGAAAACT
CTCAAGGATCTTACCGCTGTTGAGATCCAGTTCGATGTAACCCACTCGTGCACCCAACTGATCTTCAGCA
TCTTTTACTTTCACCAGCGTTTCTGGGTGAGCAAAAACAGGAAGGCAAAATGCCGCAAAAAAGGGAATAA
GGGCGACACGGAAATGTTGAATACTCATACTCTTCCTTTTTCAATATTATTGAAGCATTTATCAGGGTTA
TTGTCTCATGAGCGGATACATATTTGAATGTATTTAGAAAAATAAACAAATAGGGGTTCCGCGCACATTT
CCCCGAAAAGTGCCACCTGACGTC
Features (pLannotate 1.2.2; 20 found; start..end, strand, type, name):
     28..80      -  misc_feature   bom (fragment): basis of mobility region from pBR322
    235..614     +  enhancer       CMV enhancer: human cytomegalovirus immediate early enhancer
    615..818     +  promoter       CMV promoter: human cytomegalovirus (CMV) immediate early promoter
    814..847     +  LTR            5' LTR (truncated) (fragment): truncated 5' long terminal repeat (LTR) from HIV-1
    863..881     +  promoter       T7 promoter: promoter for bacteriophage T7 RNA polymerase
    929..1639    +  CDS            mCherry: monomeric derivative of DsRed fluorescent protein (Shaner et al., 2004) mammalian codon-optimized
   2411..2635    +  polyA_signal   bGH poly(A) signal: bovine growth hormone polyadenylation signal
   2639..2660    +  promoter       SV40 promoter (fragment): SV40 enhancer and early promoter
   2681..3109    +  rep_origin     f1 ori (sequence partly withheld): f1 bacteriophage origin of replication; arrow indicates direction of (+) strand synthesis
   3123..3452    +  promoter       SV40 promoter: SV40 enhancer and early promoter
   3519..4310    +  CDS            neo: KKA2_KLEPN - Also known as kan, nptII. Experimental evidence at protein level: Swiss-Prot protein existence level 1. Resistance to kanamycin, neomycin, paromomycin, ribostamycin, butirosin and gentamicin B. From Klebsiella pneumoniae.
   4334..4492    +  CDS            ble (fragment): BLE_KLEPN - Experimental evidence at protein level: Swiss-Prot protein existence level 1. Binding protein with a strong affinity to the bleomycin family of antibiotics. Binds to CL990; an antimitotic-antibiotic compound. From Klebsiella pneumoniae.
   4487..4608    +  polyA_signal   SV40 poly(A) signal: SV40 polyadenylation signal
   4681..4697    -  protein_bind   lac operator: The lac repressor binds to the lac operator to inhibit transcription in E. coli. This inhibition can be relieved by adding lactose or isopropyl-β-D-thiogalactopyranoside (IPTG). lac repressor encoded by lacI
   4705..4735    -  promoter       lac promoter: promoter for the E. coli lac operon
   4750..4771    -  protein_bind   CAP binding site: CAP binding activates transcription in the presence of cAMP. E. coli catabolite activator protein
   4784..4876    -  CDS            lacI (fragment): lac repressor; lacI; The lac repressor binds to the lac operator to inhibit transcription in E. coli. This inhibition can be relieved by adding lactose or isopropyl-β-D-thiogalactopyranoside (IPTG).
   5059..5647    -  rep_origin     ori: high-copy-number ColE1/pMB1/pBR322/pUC origin of replication
   5818..6678    -  CDS            AmpR: β-lactamase; bla; confers resistance to ampicillin, carbenicillin, and related antibiotics
   6679..6783    -  promoter       AmpR promoter: bla
