[The description below was written by a language model from this plasmid's Addgene catalogue record and pLannotate feature annotations shown in this document.]
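Description:
pFH2.2_mCherry-MS2x12 is a mammalian expression plasmid built on the pcDNA3.1 backbone that produces an mCherry transcript carrying an RNA "export tag" of twelve tandem MS2 stem-loop aptamers. It is propagated in E. coli from a high-copy ColE1/pUC-type origin under ampicillin selection (AmpR with its own bla promoter). It also retains the f1 phage origin typical of this backbone. Small annotated fragments of bom, lac promoter/operator, lacI and an HIV-1 LTR appear to be backbone remnants or short matches rather than functional modules.

The payload is driven by the human CMV immediate-early enhancer and promoter, with a T7 promoter just upstream of the mammalian codon-optimized mCherry coding sequence and a bovine growth hormone polyadenylation signal terminating the transcript. The feature table leaves the roughly 770-nt stretch between the end of mCherry and the bGH poly(A) signal unannotated. This is the likely position of the MS2x12 array in the 3′ untranslated region, although the table does not label it. MS2 stem-loops are bound by the bacteriophage MS2 coat protein, so the tagged mRNA can be recognised by proteins fused to that coat protein. The record describes the repeats as an export tag, in the context of work on engineered RNA export from living cells.

A separate SV40 promoter–neo–SV40 poly(A) cassette is annotated and would allow G418 selection in mammalian cells. However, the catalogue lists only mCherry fluorescence as the selectable marker, which reports transfection and expression of the tagged cargo RNA.
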