Addgene plasmid #205521: pFH2.2_mCherry-MS2x12
Purpose: Express mCherry-MS2x12 (export tag consisting of 12 tandem repeats of MS2 stem-loop aptamer)
Depositing lab: Michael Elowitz. Depositing organization: California Institute of Technology. Publication: Engineering RNA export for measurement and manipulation of living cells. Horns F, Martinez JA, Fan C, Haque M, Linton JM, Tobin V, Santat L, Maggiolo AO, Bjorkman PJ, Lois C, Elowitz MB. Cell. 2023 Jul 10:S0092-8674(23)00689-X. doi: 10.1016/j.cell.2023.06.013. PubMed 37437570.
Backbone
  Vector backbone: pcDNA3.1
  Vector type: Mammalian Expression
  Selectable markers: mCherry
Growth in bacteria
  Bacterial resistance: Ampicillin, 100 μg/mL
  Growth temperature: 37°C
  Growth strain: NEB Stable
  Copy number: High Copy
Gene/Insert
  Gene/Insert name: mCherry
  Species: Synthetic
  Mutation: WT
  Promoter: CMV
  Cloning method: Restriction Enzyme; 5′ cloning site unknown (unknown if destroyed); 3′ cloning site unknown (unknown if destroyed)
Terms and licenses: Academic/Nonprofit Terms; Industry Terms: Not Available to Industry
How to cite: pFH2.2_mCherry-MS2x12 was a gift from Michael Elowitz (Addgene plasmid # 205521 ; http://n2t.net/addgene:205521 ; RRID:Addgene_205521)
